Addgene plasmid #118225: pBSV2G_2
Purpose: (Empty Backbone) Empty E. coli - B. burgdorferi shuttle vector, gentamicin resistant
Depositing lab: Christine Jacobs-Wagner. Depositing organization: Yale University. Publication: Fluorescent Proteins, Promoters, and Selectable Markers for Applications in the Lyme Disease Spirochete Borrelia burgdorferi. Takacs CN, Kloos ZA, Scott M, Rosa PA, Jacobs-Wagner C. Appl Environ Microbiol. 2018 Oct 12. pii: AEM.01824-18. doi: 10.1128/AEM.01824-18. PubMed 30315081.
Backbone
  Vector backbone: pBSV2G_2
  Vector type: Bacterial Expression
Growth in bacteria
  Bacterial resistance: Gentamicin, 10 μg/mL
  Growth temperature: 30°C
  Growth strain: DH5alpha
  Copy number: High Copy
Gene/Insert
  Gene/Insert name: None
Terms and licenses: Academic/Nonprofit Terms; Industry Terms: Not Available to Industry
Depositor comments: Please visit https://www.biorxiv.org/content/early/2018/09/21/363390 for bioRxiv preprint.
How to cite: pBSV2G_2 was a gift from Christine Jacobs-Wagner (Addgene plasmid # 118225 ; http://n2t.net/addgene:118225 ; RRID:Addgene_118225)
