[The description below was written by a language model from this plasmid's Addgene catalogue record and pLannotate feature annotations shown in this document.]
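Description:
pBSV2G_2 is an empty 5,501 bp shuttle vector designed to replicate in both Escherichia coli and the Lyme disease spirochete Borrelia burgdorferi, catalogued as a bacterial expression backbone with no insert. In E. coli it is maintained at high copy by a ColE1/pUC-type origin and selected with gentamicin through the aacC1 gentamicin acetyltransferase gene (GmR), which serves as the marker in both hosts. Immediately upstream of GmR the annotation detects a fragment matching the B. burgdorferi hslU coding region. This placement suggests a piece of Borrelia chromosomal DNA that supplies the promoter driving the resistance gene, although the record does not name that promoter.

The cloning region is derived from pUC18/19. A remnant of lacI, a CAP binding site, the lac promoter and the lac operator lead into fragments of the multiple cloning site and a partial lacZα sequence, so inserts are placed in this polylinker. Because lacZα is annotated only as a fragment, the record does not establish whether blue/white screening is available. A stretch of roughly 3.4 kb between the E. coli origin and the lac region carries no meaningful annotation. The only hit there is a 17 nt match to the yeast ADH1 promoter, which is almost certainly spurious. This region presumably holds the elements needed for replication in Borrelia, but they are not identified in the feature table. The depositor sequence and the repository's sequencing result have the same length and the same features in the same order, differing only in their start coordinate. The vector is intended as a recipient backbone for introducing genes such as fluorescent protein reporters and promoter constructs into B. burgdorferi.
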