Features (pLannotate 1.2.2; 11 found; start..end, strand, type, name):
     71..659     +  rep_origin     ori: high-copy-number ColE1/pMB1/pBR322/pUC origin of replication
   1626..1642    -  promoter       ADH1 promoter (fragment): S. cerevisiae ADH1; promoter for alcohol dehydrogenase 1
   4031..4123    +  CDS            lacI (fragment): lac repressor; lacI; The lac repressor binds to the lac operator to inhibit transcription in E. coli. This inhibition can be relieved by adding lactose or isopropyl-β-D-thiogalactopyranoside (IPTG).
   4136..4157    +  protein_bind   CAP binding site: CAP binding activates transcription in the presence of cAMP. E. coli catabolite activator protein
   4172..4202    +  promoter       lac promoter: promoter for the E. coli lac operon
   4210..4226    +  protein_bind   lac operator: The lac repressor binds to the lac operator to inhibit transcription in E. coli. This inhibition can be relieved by adding lactose or isopropyl-β-D-thiogalactopyranoside (IPTG). lac repressor encoded by lacI
   4259..4275    +  misc_feature   MCS (fragment): pUC18/19 multiple cloning site
   4315..4349    +  misc_feature   MCS (fragment): pUC18/19 multiple cloning site
   4352..4506    +  CDS            lacZα (fragment): LacZα fragment of β-galactosidase; lacZ fragment
   4525..4899    +  CDS            hslU (fragment): HSLU_BORBU - Protein inferred from homology: Swiss-Prot protein existence level 3. ATPase subunit of a proteasome-like degradation complex; this subunit has chaperone activity. The binding of ATP and its subsequent hydrolysis by HslU are essential for unfolding of protein substrates subsequently hydrolyzed by HslV. HslU recognizes the N-terminal part of its protein substrates and unfolds these before they are guided to HslV for hydrolysis. From Borrelia burgdorferi (strain ATCC 35210 / B31 / CIP 102532 / DSM 4680).
   4936..5469    +  CDS            GmR: gentamycin acetyltransferase; aacC1; confers resistance to gentamycin
>Addgene plasmid #118225 | pBSV2G_2 | depositor full sequence | sequence record 223336 | Full Sequence
CCAAAATCCCTTAACGTGAGTTTTCGTTCCACTGAGCGTCAGACCCCGTAGAAAAGATCAAAGGATCTTC
TTGAGATCCTTTTTTTCTGCGCGTAATCTGCTGCTTGCAAACAAAAAAACCACCGCTACCAGCGGTGGTT
TGTTTGCCGGATCAAGAGCTACCAACTCTTTTTCCGAAGGTAACTGGCTTCAGCAGAGCGCAGATACCAA
ATACTGTCCTTCTAGTGTAGCCGTAGTTAGGCCACCACTTCAAGAACTCTGTAGCACCGCCTACATACCT
CGCTCTGCTAATCCTGTTACCAGTGGCTGCTGCCAGTGGCGATAAGTCGTGTCTTACCGGGTTGGACTCA
AGACGATAGTTACCGGATAAGGCGCAGCGGTCGGGCTGAACGGGGGGTTCGTGCACACAGCCCAGCTTGG
AGCGAACGACCTACACCGAACTGAGATACCTACAGCGTGAGCTATGAGAAAGCGCCACGCTTCCCGAAGG
GAGAAAGGCGGACAGGTATCCGGTAAGCGGCAGGGTCGGAACAGGAGAGCGCACGAGGGAGCTTCCAGGG
GGAAACGCCTGGTATCTTTATAGTCCTGTCGGGTTTCGCCACCTCTGACTTGAGCGTCGATTTTTGTGAT
GCTCGTCAGGGGGGCGGAGCCTATGGAAAAACGCCAGCAACGCGGCCTTTTTACGGTTCCTGGGCTTTTG
CTGGCCTTTTGCTCACATGTTCTTTCCTGCACTAGATCCCCGGCAAGTTCATCCTTAGGGTTTCCATATC
TCTTAAAAAGTCAATTTCTGCTTGATTAATTTCTTGTGGATTATTGTTTTTGCGGTTTTTCATTTTTTAT
CTCCTTGAGTATTGAATTTTTTCTTATATATAAATATATAGCAAAAACTATTTTTGCCAACTTTTTTACA
AAAAATTTTTTATTAAAACACTTAGGGCTTTGCTAAATTCTCTTTTAAAAGAACTTAGTAAAGCCCTATG
GATTTAAGAACTGATTATACTTACGTAGTAAAAATACTACAGATATTAATAGTATAGACCATATCAAAAT
CATAATCAATTTATATTTATCTAAAATTGTAGTCCATACAAAATACAAAAAAATTAGGTTTTTCTAAATT
CTATTTTAAAAGAACTTAGTAACACCTAATCTCTAAATTACTTACAAAATTCTAAAATTAGATTTTTAGT
TCTTCATATTTCTTTAAAAGTTTTTTAAGAAAATCTTTTTGATTTTCAAAAATTTCATGCATCATAAAAC
TAGTAAATTTGGATTTTTTTTTGTAAAAATCATAACTTTCTTGGGTTTTAAGTTGAAATCTTAATGGTTT
TATTGGATTTTGCCTAGATTTTTTTAACGCCGGACTTTCTTTATCTTTTATAAAATTATAAGAATTTTTA
ATACCATTTTCTATTAAATAATCTTCTTTTATAAGCCCCTCTTGCAGTGCAGTTGCTAATCTTAAATACT
TATACGCTTGAGTTTTTGCTACATCAAAGTCTTTTATAAAATCAAGAAAAGTTTTATAACCATCAAATTT
ATAATATTGATTATCTTTTATTTCTTTTAAAATTTTAATATTTTCCACCCTGTGGAATATTTCTTTTTTG
AAATTGTCATTTAACTTTTCCTTTAGTGTCTTGTAATAAGAAATTTTACTTTCATTAATCATTAAATTTT
GTTCAACATAAGTATCTATCTTTTTTGTTAAAACTTTAACAACACGTTTTTTTTCCATAAAAATTTTCCT
TTATTTTTGCAACATTTTCCTTAATTGATATAATTGTTACTATTTTAGATTTTTTAATATCCACTTAAGA
ATTAATCCCTCACTAGAATATTTTTTATTATAGAATTCATATACATGTTTTTCTAAATCTATAAATTTAT
CAACAATTGCTTTATTATAGGGTGTATCTATCTTTTCTTTTCTTAATAATCGTCTCATATTCTTTAAATA
ACAACAAACACTGCCGGTTTTAAACCTAAATTCTATGTAATATATTTTTGAAAAAGTATATACATTTTCA
ACCCCGTTTATTTCATACTTTACAAAAACATTATTTATTGGTTTTCTATAACCATAGTAAATGCCTAAAA
ATTTGTCCCCGTCTTTCATAGGATATAGATAAAGTTTTTGAATCTCTGATTTATCTAATAATTTTTCAAA
AAAAATTATACACCGCTTTTGTTTGTTACTAACTACTCTATGCAATGCCTTTAATATTTTTGTGTGATAT
ATATTTTTATCACCTTTTTTTTCTTTCAGCAGGAAGATACTTTCTTTTGGAAATTTAATTTTTTGTTCAT
TTATTCTTGCAGCCTTAAGTCCGATTTTCATATTTAATCCTTATATAGCCTTTCTATTTAATTCTTTTAA
ACTCAATAAACTTTTTTGGTTTTTCATTAGTTCTAATAATTCGCAATAATATGTGCAAAACACTTTATTG
TATTCTATTTTCTTTTGGTTATTCAAATATTCTTTTATAATTGGCTTTAGAAGTTCAATATTTACTTCTT
TTTTTAGTTGTTCAATAAGGATATTGAAAATGTTTGTTTTTAAATCTTGATAATTTTGTTGAGAATTTTC
TTTTTTTCTTTCAATTGACTTCTCTAATTTACGCTTTATATTGTTTAAATCGCTATATTTATGACTTTCA
ATAATAAAATGAGGCTTAAATTTGTAATTTTCGTATATTTTTTGGAAACTTGTTTCTAATTGTTTAGAAT
TATATTCATTTTTTTCAAATTCTTTTTGAGTGTTGCATAGAATTTCCTTTAATTTTTCTTGTTTTTCTTT
CATACAAGATTTAGTAAAATGTATATTTTTATTTTTTAGTAATTTAATTTCTATTATTTTTATGATTTTA
AGTATTTTGATTATATTATCTTTATCAATATTTAAATTGAATAAAATTGTAAGAAAAATTGAAAGAATTT
TTTTACATAAAAAGTTACATTTATTGAAGTAATTTCTTACTTGATACTTTTCTATTTCATTAATCTTTCT
TTCTTCTTTTATATTATTTTTATTATTTAAACACTCCTTTAAATCTACACTCCCATTTTTAGTAAATCTA
TCTTTAAGGCCCCTTGAAACTCTATTTTGAAATCTTAAATCTTTTTTTTCTTGAAAGTATTTATAGATTT
TTTGGTAACATTCTTTTTTTGAAAAATTAAGTTGATAGTATATTTCGGTCCCCAAATTTACCCCTAAGTG
TTTGTGATAATTAGTTGTGACTTTAAATTCTTTTTCTAATTTGTAAAGGTAATTTTGCAGTGTTTTTAGT
TTAACGGGTGTTTGACTATTTCTTTTAAGGTTTTCATTAAAGTAATAGAGTATGTTTTTTTGTGTGTATT
TCTTATATGTTTTATTTATGTACGCTAGTGTTGAGATAAGAACTACTAATTTATACTGTAATTTATTGTA
GCAAGTTGTGGTTTTACTGGTTTTGTTTATATTAGATAAGTTTTCCATTTATAGCTCCTTGAATACCGGA
TTTTTTATCTATAAAGTATATATATCACAATTTTGATTTAAAAGTAAATTCTTTTTTTAAAAATACAAAA
ATTTTTTATAAATTATATAGACCATGATATTGTATTAATACTAATTGATTTTAATTTAAGGTTGAACTAA
AATAAACATAGTTTTGTAGAAAATAATTTTTCATTATTTTGCTACTTGATATTGGATCGTAAAAATATTA
GGGCTTTACAAAGTTCTTTTAAAAGAGAATTAGTAAAGCCCTAAGTCTTTTAATAAAAAATTTTTTGTAA
AAAAGTTGGCAAAAATAGTTTTTGCTATATATTTATATATAAGAAAAAATTCAATACTCAAGGAGATAAA
AAATGGAAAACTTAAACAATAATCCACAAAAAATTAATCAAATAAATAAGCAAACTAATTTTATTGGTTT
TGAAAATTTTATAGAACTTGATAATCAAGTTAATCAAACTAAAGAAAAAAGTAAATTAAGTAAGATAGGT
AAGAAATTACCCGGAATAAGCAGTCAAGTCTAGTGCGGCCGCGCCCAATACGCAAACCGCCTCTCCCCGC
GCGTTGGCCGATTCATTAATGCAGCTGGCACGACAGGTTTCCCGACTGGAAAGCGGGCAGTGAGCGCAAC
GCAATTAATGTGAGTTAGCTCACTCATTAGGCACCCCAGGCTTTACACTTTATGCTTCCGGCTCGTATGT
TGTGTGGAATTGTGAGCGGATAACAATTTCACACAGGAAACAGCTATGACATGATTACGAATTCGAGCTC
GGTACACCGGTCTCGAGGACGTCGCTAGCGGATCCCGGGGTACCGATCCTCTAGAGTCGACCTGCAGGCA
TGCAAGCTTGGCACTGGCCGTCGTTTTACAACGTCGTGACTGGGAAAACCCTGGCGTTACCCAACTTAAT
CGCCTTGCAGCACATCCCCCTTTCGCCAGCTGGCGTAATAGCGAAGAGGCCCGCACCGATCGCCCTTCCC
AACAGTTGCGCAGCCTGAATGGCGAATGGCGCGGCCGCCCTAGGTTAATACCCGAGCTTCAAGGAAGATT
TCCTATTAAGGTTGAACTTAAGAGCTTAAGCATAGACGATTTGAAAAAAATTTTAAAACAAACAAAAAAT
TCTTTAATAAAACAATATGTTGCGATGTTTAAGGTTTATGATTTAGATTTAAAGTTTAGTGAGGAAGCTA
TAGATAGAATTGCAGAGCTTACTTTTAATATGAATCTTGAGAGTGAAAATCTTGGTGCCAGAAGACTTCA
CGGTGTTATGGAAATAGTGCTTGCAGATCTTTTTTTTGAAGTGCCTGGCAGTAAGTTGAAAAAATTTGAA
ATAAACTTGGACTATGTTAATAAAAAAATACAAATTAACGAACAAAAAGATTTGAATTATTATATAATTT
AGTTAAAAGCAATTTTAAATGAGGGAGGTTTCCATATGTTACGCAGCAGCAACGATGTTACGCAGCAGGG
CAGTCGCCCTAAAACAAAGTTAGGTGGCTCAAGTATGGGCATCATTCGCACATGTAGGCTCGGCCCTGAC
CAAGTCAAATCCATGCGGGCTGCTCTTGATCTTTTCGGTCGTGAGTTCGGAGACGTAGCCACCTACTCCC
AACATCAGCCGGACTCCGATTACCTCGGGAACTTGCTCCGTAGTAAGACATTCATCGCGCTTGCTGCCTT
CGACCAAGAAGCGGTTGTTGGCGCTCTCGCGGCTTACGTTCTGCCCAGGTTTGAGCAGCCGCGTAGTGAG
ATCTATATCTATGATCTCGCAGTCTCCGGCGAGCACCGGAGGCAGGGCATTGCCACCGCGCTCATCAATC
TCCTCAAGCATGAGGCCAACGCGCTTGGTGCTTATGTGATCTACGTGCAAGCAGATTACGGTGACGATCC
CGCAGTGGCTCTCTATACAAAGTTGGGCATACGGGAAGAAGTGATGCACTTTGATATCGACCCAAGTACC
GCCACCTAACAATTCGTTCAAGCCGAGATCGGCTTACGCGT
