Features (pLannotate 1.2.2; 11 found; start..end, strand, type, name):
      1..17      +  protein_bind   lac operator: The lac repressor binds to the lac operator to inhibit transcription in E. coli. This inhibition can be relieved by adding lactose or isopropyl-β-D-thiogalactopyranoside (IPTG). lac repressor encoded by lacI
     50..66      +  misc_feature   MCS (fragment): pUC18/19 multiple cloning site
    106..140     +  misc_feature   MCS (fragment): pUC18/19 multiple cloning site
    143..297     +  CDS            lacZα (fragment): LacZα fragment of β-galactosidase; lacZ fragment
    316..690     +  CDS            hslU (fragment): HSLU_BORBU - Protein inferred from homology: Swiss-Prot protein existence level 3. ATPase subunit of a proteasome-like degradation complex; this subunit has chaperone activity. The binding of ATP and its subsequent hydrolysis by HslU are essential for unfolding of protein substrates subsequently hydrolyzed by HslV. HslU recognizes the N-terminal part of its protein substrates and unfolds these before they are guided to HslV for hydrolysis. From Borrelia burgdorferi (strain ATCC 35210 / B31 / CIP 102532 / DSM 4680).
    727..1260    +  CDS            GmR: gentamycin acetyltransferase; aacC1; confers resistance to gentamycin
   1363..1951    +  rep_origin     ori: high-copy-number ColE1/pMB1/pBR322/pUC origin of replication
   2917..2933    -  promoter       ADH1 promoter (fragment): S. cerevisiae ADH1; promoter for alcohol dehydrogenase 1
   5323..5415    +  CDS            lacI (fragment): lac repressor; lacI; The lac repressor binds to the lac operator to inhibit transcription in E. coli. This inhibition can be relieved by adding lactose or isopropyl-β-D-thiogalactopyranoside (IPTG).
   5428..5449    +  protein_bind   CAP binding site: CAP binding activates transcription in the presence of cAMP. E. coli catabolite activator protein
   5464..5494    +  promoter       lac promoter: promoter for the E. coli lac operon
>Addgene plasmid #118225 | pBSV2G_2 | addgene full sequence | sequence record 227347 | Addgene NGS Result
TTGTGAGCGGATAACAATTTCACACAGGAAACAGCTATGACATGATTACGAATTCGAGCTCGGTACACCG
GTCTCGAGGACGTCGCTAGCGGATCCCGGGGTACCGATCCTCTAGAGTCGACCTGCAGGCATGCAAGCTT
GGCACTGGCCGTCGTTTTACAACGTCGTGACTGGGAAAACCCTGGCGTTACCCAACTTAATCGCCTTGCA
GCACATCCCCCTTTCGCCAGCTGGCGTAATAGCGAAGAGGCCCGCACCGATCGCCCTTCCCAACAGTTGC
GCAGCCTGAATGGCGAATGGCGCGGCCGCCCTAGGTTAATACCCGAGCTTCAAGGAAGATTTCCTATTAA
GGTTGAACTTAAGAGCTTAAGCATAGACGATTTGAAAAAAATTTTAAAACAAACAAAAAATTCTTTAATA
AAACAATATGTTGCGATGTTTAAGGTTTATGATTTAGATTTAAAGTTTAGTGAGGAAGCTATAGATAGAA
TTGCAGAGCTTACTTTTAATATGAATCTTGAGAGTGAAAATCTTGGTGCCAGAAGACTTCACGGTGTTAT
GGAAATAGTGCTTGCAGATCTTTTTTTTGAAGTGCCTGGCAGTAAGTTGAAAAAATTTGAAATAAACTTG
GACTATGTTAATAAAAAAATACAAATTAACGAACAAAAAGATTTGAATTATTATATAATTTAGTTAAAAG
CAATTTTAAATGAGGGAGGTTTCCATATGTTACGCAGCAGCAACGATGTTACGCAGCAGGGCAGTCGCCC
TAAAACAAAGTTAGGTGGCTCAAGTATGGGCATCATTCGCACATGTAGGCTCGGCCCTGACCAAGTCAAA
TCCATGCGGGCTGCTCTTGATCTTTTCGGTCGTGAGTTCGGAGACGTAGCCACCTACTCCCAACATCAGC
CGGACTCCGATTACCTCGGGAACTTGCTCCGTAGTAAGACATTCATCGCGCTTGCTGCCTTCGACCAAGA
AGCGGTTGTTGGCGCTCTCGCGGCTTACGTTCTGCCCAAGTTTGAGCAGCCGCGTAGTGAGATCTATATC
TATGATCTCGCAGTCTCCGGCGAGCACCGGAGGCAGGGCATTGCCACCGCGCTCATCAATCTCCTCAAGC
ATGAGGCCAACGCGCTTGGTGCTTATGTGATCTACGTGCAAGCAGATTACGGTGACGATCCCGCAGTGGC
TCTCTATACAAAGTTGGGCATACGGGAAGAAGTGATGCACTTTGATATCGACCCAAGTACCGCCACCTAA
CAATTCGTTCAAGCCGAGATCGGCTTACGCGTCCAAAATCCCTTAACGTGAGTTTTCGTTCCACTGAGCG
TCAGACCCCGTAGAAAAGATCAAAGGATCTTCTTGAGATCCTTTTTTTCTGCGCGTAATCTGCTGCTTGC
AAACAAAAAAACCACCGCTACCAGCGGTGGTTTGTTTGCCGGATCAAGAGCTACCAACTCTTTTTCCGAA
GGTAACTGGCTTCAGCAGAGCGCAGATACCAAATACTGTTCTTCTAGTGTAGCCGTAGTTAGGCCACCAC
TTCAAGAACTCTGTAGCACCGCCTACATACCTCGCTCTGCTAATCCTGTTACCAGTGGCTGCTGCCAGTG
GCGATAAGTCGTGTCTTACCGGGTTGGACTCAAGACGATAGTTACCGGATAAGGCGCAGCGGTCGGGCTG
AACGGGGGGTTCGTGCACACAGCCCAGCTTGGAGCGAACGACCTACACCGAACTGAGATACCTACAGCGT
GAGCTATGAGAAAGCGCCACGCTTCCCGAAGGGAGAAAGGCGGACAGGTATCCGGTAAGCGGCAGGGTCG
GAACAGGAGAGCGCACGAGGGAGCTTCCAGGGGGAAACGCCTGGTATCTTTATAGTCCTGTCGGGTTTCG
CCACCTCTGACTTGAGCGTCGATTTTTGTGATGCTCGTCAGGGGGGCGGAGCCTATGGAAAAACGCCAGC
AACGCGGCCTTTTTACGGTTCCTGGCCTTTTGCTGGCCTTTTGCTCACATGTTCTTTCCTGCACTAGATC
CCCGGCAAGTTCATCCTTAGGGTTTTCATATCTCTTAAAAAGTCAATTTCTGCTTGATTAATTTCTTGTG
GATTATTGTTTTTGCGGTTTTTCATTTTTTATCTCCTTGAGTATTGAATTTTTTCTTATATATAAAATAT
AGCAAAAACTATTTTTGCCAACTTTTTTACAAAAAATTTTTTATTAAAACACTTAGGGCTTTGCTAAATT
CTCTTTTAAAAGAACTTAGTAAAGCCCTATGGATTTAAGAACTGATTATACTTACGTAGTAAAAATACTA
CAGATATTAATAGTATAGACCATATCAAAATCATAATCAATTTATATTTATCTAAAATTGTGGTCCATAC
AAAATACAAAAAAATTAGGTTTTTCTAAATTCTATTTTAAAAGAACTTAGTAACACCTAATCTCTAAATT
ACTTACAAAATTCTAAAATTAGATTTTTAGTTCTTCATATTTCTTTAAAAGTTTTTTAAGAAAATCTTTT
TGATTTTCAAAAATTTCATGCATCATAAAACTAGTAAATTTGGATTTTTTTTTGTAAAAATCATAACTTT
CTTGGGTTTTAAGTTGAAATCTTAATGGTTTTATTGGATTTTGCCTAGATTTTTTTAACGCCGGACTTTC
TTTATCTTTTATAAAATTATAAGAATTTTTAATACCATTTTCTATTAAATAATCTTCTTTTATAAGCCCC
TCTTGCAGTGCAGTTGCTAATCTTAAATACTTATACGCTTGAGTTTTTGCTACATCAAAGTCTTTTATAA
AATCAAGAAAAGTTTTATAACCATCAAATTTATAATATTGATTATCTTTTATTTCTTTTAAAATTTTAAT
ATTTTCCACCCTGTGGAATATTTCTTTTTTGAAATTGTCATTTAACTTTTCCTTTAGTGTCTTGTAATAA
GAAATTTTACTTTCATTAATCATTAAATTTTGTTCAACATAAGTATCTATCTTTTTTGTTAAAACTTTAA
CAACACGTTTTTTTTCCATAAAAATTTTCCTTTATTTTTGCAACATTTTCCTTAATTGATATAATTGTTA
CTATTTTAGATTTTTTAATATCCACTTAAGAATTAATCCCTCACTAGAATATTTTTTATTATAGAATTCA
TATACATGTTTTTCTAAATCTATAAATTTATCAACAATTGCTTTATTATAGGGTGTATCTATCTTTTCTT
TTCTTAATAATCGTCTCATATTCTTTAAATAACAACAAACACTGCCGGTTTTAAACCTAAATTCTATGTA
ATATATTTTTGAAAAAGTATATACATTTTCAACCCCGTTTATTTCATACTTTACAAAAACATTATTTATT
GGTTTTCTATAACCATAGTAAATGCCTAAAAATTTGTCCCCGTCTTTCATAGGATATAGATAAAGTTTTT
GAATCTCTGATTTATCTAATAATTTTTCAAAAAAAATTATACACCGCTTTTGTTTGTTACTAACTACTCT
ATGCAATGCCTTTAATATTTTTGTGTGATATATATTTTTATCACCTTTTTTTTCTTTCAGCAGGAAGATA
CTTTCTTTTGGAAATTTAATTTTTTGTTCATTTATTCTTGCAGCCTTAAGTCCGATTTTCATATTTAATC
CTTATATAGCCTTTCTATTTAATTCTTTTAAACTCAATAAACTTTTTTGGTTTTTCATTAGTTCTAATAA
TTCGCAATAATATGTGCAAAACACTTTATTGTATTCTATTTTCTTTTGGTTATTCAAATATTCTTTTATA
ATTGGCTTTAGAAGTTCAATATTTACTTCTTTTTTTAGTTGTTCAATAAGGATATTGAAAATGTTTGTTT
TTAAATCTTGATAATTTTGTTGAGAATTTTCTTTTTTTCTTTCAATTGACTTCTCTAATTTACGCTTTAT
ATTGTTTAAATCGCTATATTTATGACTTTCAATAATAAAATGAGGCTTAAATTTGTAATTTTCGTATATT
TTTTGGAAACTTGTTTCTAATTGTTTAGAATTATATTCATTTTTTTCAAATTCTTTTTGAGTGTTGCATA
GAATTTCCTTTAATTTTTCTTGTTTTTCTTTCATACAAGATTTAGTAAAATGTATATTTTTATTTTTTAG
TAATTTAATTTCTATTATTTTTATGATTTTAAGTATTTTGATTATATTATCTTTATCAATATTTAAATTG
AATAAAATTGTAAGAAAAATTGAAAGAATTTTTTTACATAAAAAGTTACATTTATTGAAGTAATTTCTTA
CTTGATACTTTTCTATTTCATTAATCTTTCTTTCTTCTTTTATATTATTTTTATTATTTAAACACTCCTT
TAAATCTACACTCCCATTTTTAGTAAATCTATCTTTAAGGCCCCTTGAAACTCTATTTTGAAATCTTAAA
TCTTTTTTTTCTTGAAAGTATTTATAGATTTTTTGGTAACATTCTTTTTTTGAAAAATTAAGTTGATAGT
ATATTTCGGTCCCCAAATTTACCCCTAAGTGTTTGTGATAATTAGTTGTGACTTTAAATTCTTTTTCTAA
TTTGTAAAGGTAATTTTGCAGTGTTTTTAGTTTAACGGGTGTTTGACTATTTCTTTTAAGGTTTTCATTA
AAGTAATAGAGTATGTTTTTTTGTGTGTATTTCTTATATGTTTTATTTATGTACGCTAGTGTTGAGATAA
GGACTACTAATTTATACTGTAATTTATTGTAGCAAGTTGTGGTTTTACTGGTTTTGTTTATATTAGATAA
GTTTTCCATTTATAGCTCCTTGAATACCGGATTTTTTATCTATAAAGTATATATATCACAATTTTGATTT
AAAAGTAAATTCTTTTTTTAAAAATACAAAAATTTTTTATAAATTATATAGACCATGATATTGTATTAAT
ACTAATTGATTTTAATTTAAGGTTGAACTAAAATAAACATAGTTTTGTAGAAAATAATTTTTCATTATTT
TGCTACTTGATATTGGATCGTAAAAATATTAGGGCTTTACAAAGTTCTTTTAAAAGAGAATTTAGTAAAG
CCCTAAGTCTTTTAATAAAAAATTTTTTGTAAAAAAGTTGGCAAAAATAGTTTTTGCTATATATTTATAT
ATAAGAAAAAATTCAATACTCAAGGAGATAAAAAATGGAAAACTTAAACAATAATCCACAAAAAATTAAT
CAAATAAATAAGCAAACTAATTTTATTGGTTTTGAAAATTTTATAGAACTTGATAATCAAGTTAATCAAA
CTAAAGAAAAAAGTAAATTAAGTAAGATAGGTAAGAAATTACCCGGAATAAGCAGTCAAGTCTAGTGCGG
CCGCGCCCAATACGCAAACCGCCTCTCCCCGCGCGTTGGCCGATTCATTAATGCAGCTGGCACGACAGGT
TTCCCGACTGGAAAGCGGGCAGTGAGCGCAACGCAATTAATGTGAGTTAGCTCACTCATTAGGCACCCCA
GGCTTTACACTTTATGCTTCCGGCTCGTATGTTGTGTGGAA
